>Addgene plasmid #197517 | pEPSW0CM0022 | addgene full sequence | sequence record 387302 | Addgene NGS Result
ACCCTGCAGTCCGGCAAAAAAGGGCAAGGTGTCACCACCCTGCCCTTTTTCTTTAAAACCGAAAAGATTA
CTTCGCGTTATGCAGGCTTCCTCGCTCACTGACTCGCTGCGCTCGGTCGTTCGGCTGCGGCGAGCGGTAT
CAGCTCACTCAAAGGCGGTAATACGGTTATCCACAGAATCAGGGGATAACGCAGGAAAGAACATGTGAGC
AAAAGGCCAGCAAAAGGCCAGGAACCGTAAAAAGGCCGCGTTGCTGGCGTTTTTCCACAGGCTCCGCCCC
CCTGACGAGCATCACAAAAATCGACGCTCAAGTCAGAGGTGGCGAAACCCGACAGGACTATAAAGATACC
AGGCGTTTCCCCCTGGAAGCTCCCTCGTGCGCTCTCCTGTTCCGACCCTGCCGCTTACCGGATACCTGTC
CGCCTTTCTCCCTTCGGGAAGCGTGGCGCTTTCTCATAGCTCACGCTGTAGGTATCTCAGTTCGGTGTAG
GTCGTTCGCTCCAAGCTGGGCTGTGTGCACGAACCCCCCGTTCAGCCCGACCGCTGCGCCTTATCCGGTA
ACTATCGTCTTGAGTCCAACCCGGTAAGACACGACTTATCGCCACTGGCAGCAGCCACTGGTAACAGGAT
TAGCAGAGCGAGGTATGTAGGCGGTGCTACAGAGTTCTTGAAGTGGTGGCCTAACTACGGCTACACTAGA
AGAACAGTATTTGGTATCTGCGCTCTGCTGAAGCCAGTTACCTTCGGAAAAAGAGTTGGTAGCTCTTGAT
CCGGCAAACAAACCACCGCTGGTAGCGGTGGTTTTTTTGTTTGCAAGCAGCAGATTACGCGCAGAAAAAA
AGGATCTCAAGAAGATCCTTTGATCTTTTCTACGGGGTCTGACGCTCAGTGGAACGAAAACTCACGTTAA
GGGATTTTGGTCATGAGATTATCAAAAAGGATCTTCACCTAGATCCTTTTAAATTAAAAATGAAGTTTTA
AATCAATCTAAAGTATATATGAGTAAACTTGGTCTGACAGCTCGAGGCTTGGATTCTCACCAATAAAAAA
CGCCCGGCGGCAACCGAGCGTTCTGAACAAATCCAGATGGAGTTCTGAGGTCATTACTGGATCTATCAAC
AGGAGTCCAAGCGAGCTCGATATCAAATTACGCCCCGCCCTGCCACTCATCGCAGTACTGTTGTAATTCA
TTAAGCATTCTGCCGACATGGAAGCCATCACAAACGGCATGATGAACCTGAATCGCCAGCGGCATCAGCA
CCTTGTCGCCTTGCGTATAATATTTGCCCATGGTGAAAACGGGGGCGAAGAAGTTGTCCATATTGGCCAC
GTTTAAATCAAAACTGGTGAAACTCACCCAGGGATTGGCTGAGACGAAAAACATATTCTCAATAAACCCT
TTAGGGAAATAGGCCAGGTTTTCACCGTAACACGCCACATCTTGCGAATATATGTGTAGAAACTGCCGGA
AATCGTCGTGGTATTCACTCCAGAGCGATGAAAACGTTTCAGTTTGCTCATGGAAAACGGTGTAACAAGG
GTGAACACTATCCCATATCACCAGCTCACCGTCTTTCATTGCCATACGAAATTCCGGATGAGCATTCATC
AGGCGGGCAAGAATGTGAATAAAGGCCGGATAAAACTTGTGCTTATTTTTCTTTACGGTCTTTAAAAAGG
CCGTAATATCCAGCTGAACGGTCTGGTTATAGGTACATTGAGCAACTGACTGAAATGCCTCAAAATGTTC
TTTACGATGCCATTGGGATATATCAACGGTGGTATATCCAGTGATTTTTTTCTCCATTTTAGCTTCCTTA
GCTCCTGAAAATCTCGATAACTCAAAAAATACGCCCGGTAGTGATCTTATTTCATTATGGTGAAAGTTGG
AACCTCTTACGTGCCCGATCAACTCGAGTGCCACCTGACGTCTAAGAAACCATTATTATCATGACATTAA
CCTATAAAAATAGGCGTATCACGAGGCAGAATTTCAGATAAAAAAAATCCTTAGCTTTCGCTAAGGATGA
TTTCTGGAATTCGGTCTCAGGAGCAATAATTAAACCATAAATGGGGCCACTTTCTTGGAAAGTTCGTATT
ACGAGTTAACGCGTTAAAACGCAGCTGTAATTCGTAATCTCCTGATAGTGATGATAGGTACGTATATAGT
CAATATATAAAAGAAAATTGATATCTCACAACCTAAAAAAATACTATAGGATATTTTAGCATCACTCCTC
GATTTGCTCATCAACTGGCGTCCGTGTGTATAATATATATACTCTCCTGGTTAATTAATTCCTAGCAAAA
TTGACTCCAATCGGTAATTTATTTTAGTTTGATAGTTTAGTTCACTCGGTTTATATTTTGGACAAATTCT
AGAAAGAATCTAACACGTTAATAAACTTGGAGAGAATAAATCTAATTGTAAAATGGACCCTTGTGAAATT
AATGTTTTTTGTCATTTAAATTGTAGAATAAAAAAATATACATTTTTCTTTGTAACAAGAACATGCAATT
GATAAAAATTTACGTGATCGCATAATTAATTGTTGTTTTGTGGTTCCTCAATAAAAAAAGCCAATCAAAA
TCATTATACGTTTATGTATTTTTCCTCTAAATACCAAGAATATTAGTTATACATGATTTATTTTTTATAA
GAAAATGCAAAAATAGCAAAAGGTTAAGATGAGGCCATGTTCAGGTTCATTGTTCGAACTTCGAACAATT
GGGCAAAGCCTTAACATGCATCCATATTCGAATAAATAACTAAGCTCCAAAGATTTATGTTCACTAGTTT
CTTTTTTTTTCTTTTTTTAATTTGAATGGAACAAAAATGTATTAATGCCAATTGCTAGGATAAAGGAAAA
ATTAGAAGAAAAACACCTGTCATGCACCACAATGTCACATTCATACACAAGAAACCATACTATATTTCAT
TTGACCCTATTTTAGATTTATATCAATAAATAATATTTCATCTCTTCCTCTCCCATACCCCTCCCAAATC
AATCCATCTCTATATATAATCTTCTCAGCTCACACTAATCCTCATCAAAAAATCTCTATCCATCCACAAC
AACAACAAAAACTCAAGAACAATATCTCCACTTGATCACTACCACATTGTCCAATCACTCTACAAAGCCT
GTACGTACACAACAACATTACCAATGCGAG
Features (pLannotate 1.2.2; 7 found; start..end, strand, type, name):
     10..67      +  terminator     his operon terminator: This putative transcriptin terminator from the E. coli his operon has a 2-bp deletion introduced during synthesis. Its efficiency has not been determined.
    262..850     -  rep_origin     ori: high-copy-number ColE1/pMB1/pBR322/pUC origin of replication
   1033..1127    -  terminator     lambda t0 terminator: transcription terminator from phage lambda
   1151..1807    -  CDS            cat: CAT_ECOLX - Experimental evidence at protein level: Swiss-Prot protein existence level 1. This enzyme is an effector of chloramphenicol resistance in bacteria. From Escherichia coli. This protein is used as a marker in many commonly used cloning vectors, such as pACYC184.
   1808..1905    -  promoter       cat promoter: promoter of the E. coli cat gene encoding chloramphenicol acetyltransferase
   1991..2034    -  terminator     bacterial terminator: putative bacterial transcription terminator
   2798..2815    +  promoter       ADH1 promoter (fragment): S. cerevisiae ADH1; promoter for alcohol dehydrogenase 1
