[The description below was written by a language model from this plasmid's Addgene catalogue record and pLannotate feature annotations shown in this document.]
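Description:
pEPSW0CM0022 is a Phytobrick Level 0 part plasmid for plant synthetic biology, built in the pUAP1 universal acceptor backbone. It is a small (about 3.2 kb) bacterial cloning vector maintained in E. coli at high copy through a ColE1/pUC-type origin of replication. Selection is with chloramphenicol, conferred by a cat (chloramphenicol acetyltransferase) gene driven by its native promoter and followed by the phage lambda t0 terminator. Additional bacterial terminators, including a his operon terminator, flank the cloning region and help insulate the insert from read-through transcription from the backbone.

The payload is a non-coding regulatory part: the 1000 bp of Arabidopsis thaliana genomic sequence immediately upstream of the transcription start site of AtDREB26 (AT1G21910), which encodes a DREB-family transcription factor. The fragment was inserted using the Type IIS enzyme BpiI, and both sites were destroyed during cloning, as is usual when a part is domesticated into a universal acceptor. The automated annotation does not label the insert itself. The only hit in that region is a very short match called as a yeast ADH1 promoter fragment, which is most likely a chance similarity rather than a functional element.

As a Level 0 standard part, the plasmid has no expression function of its own. It serves as a sequence-verified source of the AtDREB26 promoter for Golden Gate/MoClo-style assembly into higher-level plant transcription units, for example upstream of a reporter. The associated work concerns tuning plant promoters and assessing transcription factor–DNA interactions with a split luciferase method, though the record does not say how this particular part was used.
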