Addgene plasmid #197517: pEPSW0CM0022
Purpose: Phytobricks Level 0 part
Depositing lab: Nicola Patron. Depositing organization: Earlham Institute. Publication: Tuning Plant Promoters Using a Simple Split Luciferase Method to Assess Transcription Factor-DNA Interactions. Cai YM, Witham S, Patron NJ. ACS Synth Biol. 2023 Nov 17;12(11):3482-3486. doi: 10.1021/acssynbio.3c00094. Epub 2023 Oct 19. PubMed 37856867.
Backbone
  Vector backbone: pUAP1
  Vector type: Synthetic Biology
Growth in bacteria
  Bacterial resistance: Chloramphenicol, 25 μg/mL
  Growth temperature: 37°C
  Growth strain: DH5alpha
  Copy number: High Copy
Gene/Insert
  Gene/Insert name: AtDREB26 (AT1G21910) 1000 bp upstream of TSS
  Species: A. thaliana (mustard weed)
  Cloning method: Restriction Enzyme; 5′ cloning site BpiI (destroyed during cloning); 3′ cloning site BpiI (destroyed during cloning)
Terms and licenses: Academic/Nonprofit Terms; Industry Terms: Not Available to Industry
Depositor comments: Please visit https://doi.org/10.1101/2023.02.13.528283 for bioRxiv preprint.
How to cite: pEPSW0CM0022 was a gift from Nicola Patron (Addgene plasmid # 197517 ; http://n2t.net/addgene:197517 ; RRID:Addgene_197517)
